>Addgene plasmid #68127 | pcdna nesprin TS | depositor full sequence | sequence record 122541 | pcdna nesprin TS sequence 9476 bps
GACGGATCGGGAGATCTCCCGATCCCCTATGGTGCACTCTCAGTACAATCTGCTCTGATGCCGCATAGTT
AAGCCAGTATCTGCTCCCTGCTTGTGTGTTGGAGGTCGCTGAGTAGTGCGCGAGCAAAATTTAAGCTACA
ACAAGGCAAGGCTTGACCGACAATTGCATGAAGAATCTGCTTAGGGTTAGGCGTTTTGCGCTGCTTCGCG
ATGTACGGGCCAGATATACGCGTTGACATTGATTATTGACTAGTTATTAATAGTAATCAATTACGGGGTC
ATTAGTTCATAGCCCATATATGGAGTTCCGCGTTACATAACTTACGGTAAATGGCCCGCCTGGCTGACCG
CCCAACGACCCCCGCCCATTGACGTCAATAATGACGTATGTTCCCATAGTAACGCCAATAGGGACTTTCC
ATTGACGTCAATGGGTGGAGTATTTACGGTAAACTGCCCACTTGGCAGTACATCAAGTGTATCATATGCC
AAGTACGCCCCCTATTGACGTCAATGACGGTAAATGGCCCGCCTGGCATTATGCCCAGTACATGACCTTA
TGGGACTTTCCTACTTGGCAGTACATCTACGTATTAGTCATCGCTATTACCATGGTGATGCGGTTTTGGC
AGTACATCAATGGGCGTGGATAGCGGTTTGACTCACGGGGATTTCCAAGTCTCCACCCCATTGACGTCAA
TGGGAGTTTGTTTTGGCACCAAAATCAACGGGACTTTCCAAAATGTCGTAACAACTCCGCCCCATTGACG
CAAATGGGCGGTAGGCGTGTACGGTGGGAGGTCTATATAAGCAGAGCTCTCTGGCTAACTAGAGAACCCA
CTGCTTACTGGCTTATCGAAATTAATACGACTCACTATAGGGAGACCCAAGCTGGCTAGCGTTTAAACTT
AAGCTTTCTAGAGCCACCATGGCCGCTAGCCCTGTGCTGCCCACGGAAGATGGAGAGGGTTTCTTGGGCA
TTGATGATCTACACTTTTCACTGCAAGCTGAGCAGGAGGACACTCAGAAGAAAACCTTCACCTGCTGGAT
AAACTCACAGCTGGCAAAGCACACACCTCCCTCAGTTGTATCTGACTTATTCGCAGACATCAAGAAGGGG
CATGTCCTCCTGGACCTGTTGGAAGTCCTCTCGGGACAGCAGTTGCCTCGGGATAAAGGATCTAATACAT
TCCAGTGCAGAATCAACATAGAACATGCCCTGACATTCCTGAAAAACAGATCTATCAAGCTAATAAATAT
CCATGTTGCTGACATTGTAGAAGGAAACCCGTCCATTATCCTTGGCCTGATCTGGACCATCATCCTGCAC
TTTCATATTGAGAAGCTCGCTCAGACTCTGTCTTGCGATTACAATCAACCTTCACCGGAGGTTGTGAGCG
TGGCTGCCTCATCTCCTACCTCAAGTCCTCCCACTAAGAAGTGCTCCAAGGCTCAAGCTCAGGCAAGATG
GCAGTGGTCTGCCAAGAAGGCTCTTCTGCAGTGGGCTCAGGAGCAGTGTGCCAGGTCTGAGTCTGTCAAT
GTGACAGATTTTAAGTCAAGCTGGAGAAATGGGATGGCTTTTTTGGCTGTCATTCATGCCTTGCGACCAG
ACCTGATTGACATGGACAGCATGAGGCACAGATCCAACAAAGACAATCTGAAAGAGGCCTTCAGGATCGC
AGAACATGAGCTGAAGATCCCCAAATTGCTGGAACCAGAAGATGTAGATGTCGTGAATCCTGATGAGAAG
TCCATCATGACTTACGTGGCGCAGTTCCTGAAGTATTCGAAGGATGCGCCTGGCCCCGGGGATTCCACAC
AGGCCAAGGTAAGGGATGCTCTGGTCTGGCTAACTCTGCAAGAGAAGAGATTCCAGAAGATGCTGAAGGA
CTCAGCAAGTGAGACCTACTGTAACAAGTATCATAGTCTGCTGTCATTTATGGAGTCACTGAATGAAGAA
AAGGAATCCTTCATTGATGTCCTGTCACTGAAAGGGAGGATGGGAGAGCTGAATGAAGATGAATCACGGC
TGAGACAAGGCTGGACCAGCCTCATGCACCAGGTCGCTGCGTGGAGAGCCCAACTGGATGACGCCTTGCC
TTCACCGCTCAAAGAGACCGAAGCGTGGCTGAAGGACATAGAGGGTGTTGTGCAAGAAGGGGTGCCGACC
TCCCAGAGTTACTCTGAAGCCAGGACTCTGATCCAAGGGAAACTATCTTCATTCAAGAGTCTGATGGGCA
GCTTTGACTATCATTCGGATGTTCTCATGGCCTTTCAATCCAATGCCGAGAAGAGCCTGCCAGCTGTGCC
TCCTGTTAAACTGGAGGAGATGACAAGACGAATCAACAACGTTTTGGGTAAAAACTTCATCCCACTCCTG
GAGCTCGAGATGGTGAGCAAGGGCGAGGAGACCACAATGGGCGTAATCAAGCCCGACATGAAGATCAAGC
TGAAGATGGAGGGCAACGTGAATGGCCACGCCTTCGTGATCGAGGGCGAGGGCGAGGGCAAGCCCTACGA
CGGCACCAACACCATCAACCTGGAGGTGAAGGAGGGAGCCCCCCTGCCCTTCTCCTACGACATTCTGACC
ACCGCGTTCGCCTACGGCAACAGGGCCTTCACCAAGTACCCCGACGACATCCCCAACTACTTCAAGCAGT
CCTTCCCCGAGGGCTACTCTTGGGAGCGCACCATGACCTTCGAGGACAAGGGCATCGTGAAGGTGAAGTC
CGACATCTCCATGGAGGAGGACTCCTTCATCTACGAGATACACCTCAAGGGCGAGAACTTCCCCCCCAAC
GGCCCCGTGATGCAGAAGAAGACCACCGGCTGGGACGCCTCCACCGAGAGGATGTACGTGCGCGACGGCG
TGCTGAAGGGCGACGTCAAGCACAAGCTGCTGCTGGAGGGCGGCGGCCACCACCGCGTTGACTTCAAGAC
CATCTACAGGGCCAAGAAGGCGGTGAAGCTGCCCGACTATCACTTTGTGGACCACCGCATCGAGATCCTG
AACCACGACAAGGACTACAACAAGGTGACCGTTTACGAGAGCGCCGTGGCCCGCAACTCCACCGACGGCA
TGGACGAGCTGTACAAGGGGCCAGGTGGTGCAGGGCCAGGTGGTGCAGGGCCAGGTGGTGCAGGGCCAGG
TGGTGCAGGGCCCGGTGGTGCAGGTCCAGGTGGTGCAGGTCCAGGTGGTGCAGGTCCAGGTGGTGCTATG
GTGAGCAAGGGCGAGGAGCTGTTCACCGGGGTGGTGCCCATCCTGGTCGAGCTGGACGGCGACGTAAACG
GCCACAAGTTCAGCGTGTCCGGCGAGGGCGAGGGCGATGCCACCTACGGCAAGCTGACCCTGAAGCTGAT
CTGCACCACCGGCAAGCTGCCCGTGCCCTGGCCCACCCTCGTGACCACCCTGGGCTACGGCCTGCAGTGC
TTCGCCCGCTACCCCGACCACATGAAGCAGCACGACTTCTTCAAGTCCGCCATGCCCGAAGGCTACGTCC
AGGAGCGCACCATCTTCTTCAAGGACGACGGCAACTACAAGACCCGCGCCGAGGTGAAGTTCGAGGGCGA
CACCCTGGTGAACCGCATCGAGCTGAAGGGCATCGACTTCAAGGAGGACGGCAACATCCTGGGGCACAAG
CTGGAGTACAACTACAACAGCCACAACGTCTATATCACCGCCGACAAGCAGAAGAACGGCATCAAGGCCA
ACTTCAAGATCCGCCACAACATCGAGGACGGCGGCGTGCAGCTCGCCGACCACTACCAGCAGAACACCCC
CATCGGCGACGGCCCCGTGCTGCTGCCCGACAACCACTACCTGAGCTACCAGTCCAAGCTGAGCAAAGAC
CCCAACGAGAAGCGCGATCACATGGTCCTGCTGGAGTTCGTGACCGCCGCCGGGATCACTCTCGGCATGG
ACGAGCTGTACAAGGCGGCCGCGCAGGAGCTTCACAGCAAGCTCAGGCTCAAACAGACCGTGCAGCAGCT
CAAGTCTGACATCGGCAGCATCGCTGCTTGGCTTGGGAAAACTGAGGCCGAGCTGGAAGCTCTGAAGTTG
GCCGAGCCTCCCTCTGACATCCAGGAAATAGCGCTCAGGGTGAAGAGACTGCAAGAGATACTAAAAGCCT
TCGATACCTACAAGGCCTTGATGGTCTCCGTCAATGTGAGCCACAAGGAATATCTGCCAAGCCAGAGCCC
CGAAGCCACAGAACTCCAAAATAGACTCCATCAGCTGAGCCTGTCCTGGGACTCGGTCCAGGGCGTATTG
GACAGCTGGCGAGGAGACTTACGGCAGTCACTCATGCAGTGCCAGGACTTTCACCAGCTGAGTCAAGACT
TGCTCCTGTGGCTAGCGACAGCAGAGAGCCGCAGGCAGAAGGCGCATGTCACCAGCCCAGAGGCCGACCG
CCAGGTCCTCCTGGAGTGTCAGAAAGACCTAATGCGCCTAGAAAAGGAGTTGGTAGCCCGTCAGCCTCAA
GTCAGCTCCTTGCGGGAGATTTCCTCCAGCCTTCTGGTGAAGGGGCAAGGAGAAGACTACATTGAGGCCG
AAGAGAAGGTCCACGTGATCGAGAAGAAACTCAAGCAACTGCAAGAGCAAGTGGCTCAAGATCTGATGTC
CTTGCAGAGAAGCCTGGATCCGGATGCTTCTCTAACCAGCTTTGATGAGGTGGACTCAGGAGAACAGCTC
CCAGCAGCCTTTGCAAAGAGTCCAAGGCCCCGCTGGACCTTCTTGGAAGAGGAAGAGGAGGAGGAGGAGA
CAGACAGCAGGATGCCCCACCTCGACAGCCCCGGCAGCTCCCAGCCGAGACGCTCCTTCCTCTCAAGGGT
GATCAGGGCAGCGCTACCGTTGCAGCTGCTTCTGCTGCTGCTGCTGCTCCTGGCCTGCCTGCTACCTGCC
TCTGAAGATGACTACAGCTGCACCCAGGCCAACAACTTTGCCCGATCCTTCTACCCCATGCTGCGGTACA
CCAACGGGCCACCTCCCACCTAGACCGGTGAATTCTGCAGATATCCAGCACAGTGGCGGCCGCTCGAGTC
TAGAGGGCCCGTTTAAACCCGCTGATCAGCCTCGACTGTGCCTTCTAGTTGCCAGCCATCTGTTGTTTGC
CCCTCCCCCGTGCCTTCCTTGACCCTGGAAGGTGCCACTCCCACTGTCCTTTCCTAATAAAATGAGGAAA
TTGCATCGCATTGTCTGAGTAGGTGTCATTCTATTCTGGGGGGTGGGGTGGGGCAGGACAGCAAGGGGGA
GGATTGGGAAGACAATAGCAGGCATGCTGGGGATGCGGTGGGCTCTATGGCTTCTGAGGCGGAAAGAACC
AGCTGGGGCTCTAGGGGGTATCCCC
[124 nt withheld, positions 5346-5469]
C
[91 nt withheld, positions 5471-5561]
A
[49 nt withheld, positions 5563-5611]
CCTTTGACGTTGGAGTCCACGTTCTTT
[37 nt withheld, positions 5639-5675]
ACCCTATCTCGGTCTATTCTTTTGATTTATAAGGGATTTTGCCGATTTCGGCCTATTGGTTAAAAAATGA
GCTGATTTAACAAAAATTTAACGCGAATTAATTCTGTGGAATGTGTGTCAGTTAGGGTGTGGAAAGTCCC
CAGGCTCCCCAGCAGGCAGAAGTATGCAAAGCATGCATCTCAATTAGTCAGCAACCAGGTGTGGAAAGTC
CCCAGGCTCCCCAGCAGGCAGAAGTATGCAAAGCATGCATCTCAATTAGTCAGCAACCATAGTCCCGCCC
CTAACTCCGCCCATCCCGCCCCTAACTCCGCCCAGTTCCGCCCATTCTCCGCCCCATGGCTGACTAATTT
TTTTTATTTATGCAGAGGCCGAGGCCGCCTCTGCCTCTGAGCTATTCCAGAAGTAGTGAGGAGGCTTTTT
TGGAGGCCTAGGCTTTTGCAAAAAGCTCCCGGGAGCTTGTATATCCATTTTCGGATCTGATCAAGAGACA
GGATGAGGATCGTTTCGCATGATTGAACAAGATGGATTGCACGCAGGTTCTCCGGCCGCTTGGGTGGAGA
GGCTATTCGGCTATGACTGGGCACAACAGACAATCGGCTGCTCTGATGCCGCCGTGTTCCGGCTGTCAGC
GCAGGGGCGCCCGGTTCTTTTTGTCAAGACCGACCTGTCCGGTGCCCTGAATGAACTGCAGGACGAGGCA
GCGCGGCTATCGTGGCTGGCCACGACGGGCGTTCCTTGCGCAGCTGTGCTCGACGTTGTCACTGAAGCGG
GAAGGGACTGGCTGCTATTGGGCGAAGTGCCGGGGCAGGATCTCCTGTCATCTCACCTTGCTCCTGCCGA
GAAAGTATCCATCATGGCTGATGCAATGCGGCGGCTGCATACGCTTGATCCGGCTACCTGCCCATTCGAC
CACCAAGCGAAACATCGCATCGAGCGAGCACGTACTCGGATGGAAGCCGGTCTTGTCGATCAGGATGATC
TGGACGAAGAGCATCAGGGGCTCGCGCCAGCCGAACTGTTCGCCAGGCTCAAGGCGCGCATGCCCGACGG
CGAGGATCTCGTCGTGACCCATGGCGATGCCTGCTTGCCGAATATCATGGTGGAAAATGGCCGCTTTTCT
GGATTCATCGACTGTGGCCGGCTGGGTGTGGCGGACCGCTATCAGGACATAGCGTTGGCTACCCGTGATA
TTGCTGAAGAGCTTGGCGGCGAATGGGCTGACCGCTTCCTCGTGCTTTACGGTATCGCCGCTCCCGATTC
GCAGCGCATCGCCTTCTATCGCCTTCTTGACGAGTTCTTCTGAGCGGGACTCTGGGGTTCGAAATGACCG
ACCAAGCGACGCCCAACCTGCCATCACGAGATTTCGATTCCACCGCCGCCTTCTATGAAAGGTTGGGCTT
CGGAATCGTTTTCCGGGACGCCGGCTGGATGATCCTCCAGCGCGGGGATCTCATGCTGGAGTTCTTCGCC
CACCCCAACTTGTTTATTGCAGCTTATAATGGTTACAAATAAAGCAATAGCATCACAAATTTCACAAATA
AAGCATTTTTTTCACTGCATTCTAGTTGTGGTTTGTCCAAACTCATCAATGTATCTTATCATGTCTGTAT
ACCGTCGACCTCTAGCTAGAGCTTGGCGTAATCATGGTCATAGCTGTTTCCTGTGTGAAATTGTTATCCG
CTCACAATTCCACACAACATACGAGCCGGAAGCATAAAGTGTAAAGCCTGGGGTGCCTAATGAGTGAGCT
AACTCACATTAATTGCGTTGCGCTCACTGCCCGCTTTCCAGTCGGGAAACCTGTCGTGCCAGCTGCATTA
ATGAATCGGCCAACGCGCGGGGAGAGGCGGTTTGCGTATTGGGCGCTCTTCCGCTTCCTCGCTCACTGAC
TCGCTGCGCTCGGTCGTTCGGCTGCGGCGAGCGGTATCAGCTCACTCAAAGGCGGTAATACGGTTATCCA
CAGAATCAGGGGATAACGCAGGAAAGAACATGTGAGCAAAAGGCCAGCAAAAGGCCAGGAACCGTAAAAA
GGCCGCGTTGCTGGCGTTTTTCCATAGGCTCCGCCCCCCTGACGAGCATCACAAAAATCGACGCTCAAGT
CAGAGGTGGCGAAACCCGACAGGACTATAAAGATACCAGGCGTTTCCCCCTGGAAGCTCCCTCGTGCGCT
CTCCTGTTCCGACCCTGCCGCTTACCGGATACCTGTCCGCCTTTCTCCCTTCGGGAAGCGTGGCGCTTTC
TCATAGCTCACGCTGTAGGTATCTCAGTTCGGTGTAGGTCGTTCGCTCCAAGCTGGGCTGTGTGCACGAA
CCCCCCGTTCAGCCCGACCGCTGCGCCTTATCCGGTAACTATCGTCTTGAGTCCAACCCGGTAAGACACG
ACTTATCGCCACTGGCAGCAGCCACTGGTAACAGGATTAGCAGAGCGAGGTATGTAGGCGGTGCTACAGA
GTTCTTGAAGTGGTGGCCTAACTACGGCTACACTAGAAGAACAGTATTTGGTATCTGCGCTCTGCTGAAG
CCAGTTACCTTCGGAAAAAGAGTTGGTAGCTCTTGATCCGGCAAACAAACCACCGCTGGTAGCGGTTTTT
TTGTTTGCAAGCAGCAGATTACGCGCAGAAAAAAAGGATCTCAAGAAGATCCTTTGATCTTTTCTACGGG
GTCTGACGCTCAGTGGAACGAAAACTCACGTTAAGGGATTTTGGTCATGAGATTATCAAAAAGGATCTTC
ACCTAGATCCTTTTAAATTAAAAATGAAGTTTTAAATCAATCTAAAGTATATATGAGTAAACTTGGTCTG
ACAGTTACCAATGCTTAATCAGTGAGGCACCTATCTCAGCGATCTGTCTATTTCGTTCATCCATAGTTGC
CTGACTCCCCGTCGTGTAGATAACTACGATACGGGAGGGCTTACCATCTGGCCCCAGTGCTGCAATGATA
CCGCGAGACCCACGCTCACCGGCTCCAGATTTATCAGCAATAAACCAGCCAGCCGGAAGGGCCGAGCGCA
GAAGTGGTCCTGCAACTTTATCCGCCTCCATCCAGTCTATTAATTGTTGCCGGGAAGCTAGAGTAAGTAG
TTCGCCAGTTAATAGTTTGCGCAACGTTGTTGCCATTGCTACAGGCATCGTGGTGTCACGCTCGTCGTTT
GGTATGGCTTCATTCAGCTCCGGTTCCCAACGATCAAGGCGAGTTACATGATCCCCCATGTTGTGCAAAA
AAGCGGTTAGCTCCTTCGGTCCTCCGATCGTTGTCAGAAGTAAGTTGGCCGCAGTGTTATCACTCATGGT
TATGGCAGCACTGCATAATTCTCTTACTGTCATGCCATCCGTAAGATGCTTTTCTGTGACTGGTGAGTAC
TCAACCAAGTCATTCTGAGAATAGTGTATGCGGCGACCGAGTTGCTCTTGCCCGGCGTCAATACGGGATA
ATACCGCGCCACATAGCAGAACTTTAAAAGTGCTCATCATTGGAAAACGTTCTTCGGGGCGAAAACTCTC
AAGGATCTTACCGCTGTTGAGATCCAGTTCGATGTAACCCACTCGTGCACCCAACTGATCTTCAGCATCT
TTTACTTTCACCAGCGTTTCTGGGTGAGCAAAAACAGGAAGGCAAAATGCCGCAAAAAAGGGAATAAGGG
CGACACGGAAATGTTGAATACTCATACTCTTCCTTTTTCAATATTATTGAAGCATTTATCAGGGTTATTG
TCTCATGAGCGGATACATATTTGAATGTATTTAGAAAAATAAACAAATAGGGGTTCCGCGCACATTTCCC
CGAAAAGTGCCACCTGACGTC
Features (pLannotate 1.2.2; 23 found; start..end, strand, type, name):
     28..80      -  misc_feature   bom (fragment): basis of mobility region from pBR322
    235..614     +  enhancer       CMV enhancer: human cytomegalovirus immediate early enhancer
    615..818     +  promoter       CMV promoter: human cytomegalovirus (CMV) immediate early promoter
    814..847     +  LTR            5' LTR (truncated) (fragment): truncated 5' long terminal repeat (LTR) from HIV-1
    863..881     +  promoter       T7 promoter: promoter for bacteriophage T7 RNA polymerase
    929..2383    +  CDS            Syne2 (fragment): SYNE2_MOUSE - Experimental evidence at protein level: Swiss-Prot protein existence level 1. Multi-isomeric modular protein which forms a linking network between organelles and the actin cytoskeleton to maintain the subcellular spatial organization. As a component of the LINC (LInker of Nucleoskeleton and Cytoskeleton) complex involved in the connection between the nuclear lamina and the cytoskeleton. The nucleocytoplasmic interactions established by the LINC complex play an important role in the transmission of mechanical forces across the nuclear envelope and in nuclear movement and positioni
   2390..3097    +  CDS            mTFP1: mTFP1 is a basic (constitutively fluorescent) cyan fluorescent protein published in 2006, derived from Clavularia sp.. It has low acid sensitivity.
   3218..3934    +  CDS            mVenus: mVenus is a basic (constitutively fluorescent) yellow fluorescent protein published in 2006, derived from Aequorea victoria. It is reported to be a rapidly-maturing monomer with moderate acid sensitivity.
   3941..4990    +  CDS            Syne2 (fragment): SYNE2_MOUSE - Experimental evidence at protein level: Swiss-Prot protein existence level 1. Multi-isomeric modular protein which forms a linking network between organelles and the actin cytoskeleton to maintain the subcellular spatial organization. As a component of the LINC (LInker of Nucleoskeleton and Cytoskeleton) complex involved in the connection between the nuclear lamina and the cytoskeleton. The nucleocytoplasmic interactions established by the LINC complex play an important role in the transmission of mechanical forces across the nuclear envelope and in nuclear movement and positioni
   5076..5300    +  polyA_signal   bGH poly(A) signal: bovine growth hormone polyadenylation signal
   5304..5325    +  promoter       SV40 promoter (fragment): SV40 enhancer and early promoter
   5346..5774    +  rep_origin     f1 ori (sequence partly withheld): f1 bacteriophage origin of replication; arrow indicates direction of (+) strand synthesis
   5788..6117    +  promoter       SV40 promoter: SV40 enhancer and early promoter
   6184..6975    +  CDS            neo: KKA2_KLEPN - Also known as kan, nptII. Experimental evidence at protein level: Swiss-Prot protein existence level 1. Resistance to kanamycin, neomycin, paromomycin, ribostamycin, butirosin and gentamicin B. From Klebsiella pneumoniae.
   6999..7157    +  CDS            ble (fragment): BLE_KLEPN - Experimental evidence at protein level: Swiss-Prot protein existence level 1. Binding protein with a strong affinity to the bleomycin family of antibiotics. Binds to CL990; an antimitotic-antibiotic compound. From Klebsiella pneumoniae.
   7152..7273    +  polyA_signal   SV40 poly(A) signal: SV40 polyadenylation signal
   7346..7362    -  protein_bind   lac operator: The lac repressor binds to the lac operator to inhibit transcription in E. coli. This inhibition can be relieved by adding lactose or isopropyl-β-D-thiogalactopyranoside (IPTG). lac repressor encoded by lacI
   7370..7400    -  promoter       lac promoter: promoter for the E. coli lac operon
   7415..7436    -  protein_bind   CAP binding site: CAP binding activates transcription in the presence of cAMP. E. coli catabolite activator protein
   7449..7541    -  CDS            lacI (fragment): lac repressor; lacI; The lac repressor binds to the lac operator to inhibit transcription in E. coli. This inhibition can be relieved by adding lactose or isopropyl-β-D-thiogalactopyranoside (IPTG).
   7724..8309    -  rep_origin     ori: high-copy-number ColE1/pMB1/pBR322/pUC origin of replication
   8480..9340    -  CDS            AmpR: β-lactamase; bla; confers resistance to ampicillin, carbenicillin, and related antibiotics
   9341..9445    -  promoter       AmpR promoter: bla
