[The description below was written by a language model from this plasmid's Addgene catalogue record and pLannotate feature annotations shown in this document.]
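Description:
pcdna nesprin TS is a mammalian expression plasmid built on the Invitrogen pcDNA3.1(+) backbone and encoding a FRET-based tension sensor version of mouse mini-nesprin-2G (Syne2). It totals 9,476 bp and is propagated in E. coli as a high-copy plasmid through a ColE1/pUC-type origin with ampicillin selection (AmpR under its own bla promoter). An f1 origin is also present. For selection in mammalian cells, an SV40 early promoter drives the neomycin phosphotransferase gene, followed by an SV40 polyadenylation signal, allowing G418 selection of stable transfectants.

The roughly 4.1 kb insert sits between the HindIII and EcoRI sites, downstream of the CMV immediate-early enhancer/promoter and upstream of the bGH polyadenylation signal. A T7 promoter lies just before the coding region. The feature table shows the open reading frame as two Syne2 fragments flanking an internal fluorescent protein module. An N-terminal nesprin segment is followed by the cyan protein mTFP1, a short unannotated gap, the yellow protein mVenus, and then a C-terminal nesprin segment. This layout matches a tension sensor design in which a donor/acceptor pair is separated by a linker, so that force across the host protein changes the energy transfer between them. The annotation does not identify the sequence in the gap.

Nesprin-2G is a component of the LINC complex that couples the actin cytoskeleton to the nuclear envelope. The construct is therefore intended for transfection into mammalian cells to report mechanical tension on this linkage by FRET imaging. A few small annotated fragments (HIV-1 LTR, ble, lacI) are short partial matches with no stated function in the record.
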