Addgene plasmid #68127: pcdna nesprin TS
Purpose: nesprin tension sensor
Depositing lab: Daniel Conway. Depositing organization: Virginia Commonwealth University. Publication: Nesprin-2G, a Component of the Nuclear LINC Complex, Is Subject to Myosin-Dependent Tension. Arsenovic PT, Ramachandran I, Bathula K, Zhu R, Narang JD, Noll NA, Lemmon CA, Gundersen GG, Conway DE. Biophys J. 2016 Jan 5;110(1):34-43. doi: 10.1016/j.bpj.2015.11.014. PubMed 26745407.
Backbone
  Vector backbone: pcdna 3.1 +
  Backbone manufacturer: Invitrogen
  Backbone size w/o insert (bp): 5428
  Total vector size (bp): 9476
  Vector type: Mammalian Expression
  Selectable markers: Neomycin (select with G418)
Growth in bacteria
  Bacterial resistance: Ampicillin, 100 μg/mL
  Growth temperature: 37°C
  Growth strain: DH5alpha
  Copy number: High Copy
Gene/Insert
  Gene/Insert name: mouse nesprin mini 2G (alt name: SYNE2)
  Species: M. musculus (mouse)
  Insert size (bp): 4095
  Entrez Gene: Syne2 (a.k.a. 6820443O06Rik, Cpfl8, D12Ertd777e, KASH2, NUA, Nesp2g, dice, mKIAA1011)
  Promoter: CMV
  Cloning method: Restriction Enzyme; 5′ cloning site HindIII (not destroyed); 3′ cloning site EcoRI (not destroyed)
  Sequencing primers: 5′ CMV forward; 3′ BGH rev
Terms and licenses: Academic/Nonprofit Terms; Industry Terms: Not Available to Industry
How to cite: pcdna nesprin TS was a gift from Daniel Conway (Addgene plasmid # 68127 ; http://n2t.net/addgene:68127 ; RRID:Addgene_68127)
