>Addgene plasmid #68127 | pcdna nesprin TS | addgene partial sequence | sequence record 121556 | T7 5'-TAATACGACTCACTATAGGG-3'
CGTTTAAACTTAAGCTTTCTAGAGCCACCATGGCCGCTAGCCCTGTGCTGCCCACGGAAGATGGAGAGGG
TTTCTTGGGCATTGATGATCTACACTTTTCACTGCAAGCTGAGCAGGAGGACACTCAGAAGAAAACCTTC
ACCTGCTGGATAAACTCACAGCTGGCAAAGCACACACCTCCCTCAGTTGTATCTGACTTATTCGCAGACA
TCAAGAAGGGGCATGTCCTCCTGGACCTGTTGGAAGTCCTCTCGGGACAGCAGTTGCCTCGGGATAAAGG
ATCTAATACATTCCAGTGCAGAATCAACATAGAACATGCCCTGACATTCCTGAAAAACAGATCTATCAAG
CTAATAAATATCCATGTTGCTGACATTGTAGAAGGAAACCCGTCCATTATCCTTGGCCTGATCTGGACCA
TCATCCTGCACTTTCATATTGAGAAGCTCGCTCAGACTCTGTCTTGCGATTACAATCAACCTTCACCGGA
GGTTGTGAGCGTGGCTGCCTCATCTCCTACCTCAAGTCCTCCCACTAAGAAGTGCTCCAAGGCTCAAGCT
CAGGCAAGATGGCAGTGGTCTGCCAAGAAGGCTCTTCTGCAGTGGGCTCAGGAGCAGTGTGCCAGGTCTG
AGTCTGTCAATGTGACAGATTTTAAGTCAAGCTGGAGAAATGGGATGGCTTTTTTGGCTGTCATTCATGC
CTTGCGACCAGACCTGATTGACATGGACAGCATGAGGCACAGATCCAACAAAGACAATCTGAAAGAGGCC
TTCAGGATCGCAGAACATGAGCTGAAGATCCCCAAATTGCTGGAACCAGAAGATGTAGATGTCGTGAATC
CTGATGAGAAGTCCATCATGACTTACGTGGCGCAGTTCCTGAAGTATTCGAAGGATGCGCCTGGCCCCGG
GGATTCCACACAGGCCAAGGTAAGG
