>Addgene plasmid #68127 | pcdna nesprin TS | addgene partial sequence | sequence record 121560 | BGH-rev 5'-TAGAAGGCACAGTCGAGG-3'
GTTTAAACGGGCCCTCTAGACTCGAGCGGCCGCCACTGTGCTGGATATCTGCAGAATTCACCGGTCTAGG
TGGGAGGTGGCCCGTTGGTGTACCGCAGCATGGGGTAGAAGGATCGGGCAAAGTTGTTGGCCTGGGTGCA
GCTGTAGTCATCTTCAGAGGCAGGTAGCAGGCAGGCCAGGAGCAGCAGCAGCAGCAGAAGCAGCTGCAAC
GGTAGCGCTGCCCTGATCACCCTTGAGAGGAAGGAGCGTCTCGGCTGGGAGCTGCCGGGGCTGTCGAGGT
GGGGCATCCTGCTGTCTGTCTCCTCCTCCTCCTCTTCCTCTTCCAAGAAGGTCCAGCGGGGCCTTGGACT
CTTTGCAAAGGCTGCTGGGAGCTGTTCTCCTGAGTCCACCTCATCAAAGCTGGTTAGAGAAGCATCCGGA
TCCAGGCTTCTCTGCAAGGACATCAGATCTTGAGCCACTTGCTCTTGCAGTTGCTTGAGTTTCTTCTCGA
TCACGTGGACCTTCTCTTCGGCCTCAATGTAGTCTTCTCCTTGCCCCTTCACCAGAAGGCTGGAGGAAAT
CTCCCGCAAGGAGCTGACTTGAGGCTGACGGGCTACCAACTCCTTTTCTAGGCGCATTAGGTCTTTCTGA
CACTCCAGGAGGACCTGGCGGTCGGCCTCTGGGCTGGTGACATGCGCCTTCTGCCTGCGGCTCTCTGCTG
TCGCTAGCCACAGGAGCAAGTCTTGACTCAGCTGGTGAAAGTCCTGGCACTGCATGAGTGACTGCCGTAA
GTCTCCTCGCCAGCTGTCCAATACGCCCTGGACCGAGTCCCAGGACAGGCTCAGCTGATGGAGTCTATTT
TGGAGTTCTGTGGCTTCGGGGCTCTGGCTTGGCAGATATTCCTTGTGGCTCACATTG
