>Addgene plasmid #68127 | pcdna nesprin TS | addgene partial sequence | sequence record 121561 | MKQQH-GFP-ROMK 5'-GAA GCA GCA CGA CTT CTT CA-3'
CCGAAGGCTACGTCCAGGAGCGCACCATCTTCTTCAAGGACGACGGCAACTACAAGACCCGCGCCGAGGT
GAAGTTCGAGGGCGACACCCTGGTGAACCGCATCGAGCTGAAGGGCATCGACTTCAAGGAGGACGGCAAC
ATCCTGGGGCACAAGCTGGAGTACAACTACAACAGCCACAACGTCTATATCACCGCCGACAAGCAGAAGA
ACGGCATCAAGGCCAACTTCAAGATCCGCCACAACATCGAGGACGGCGGCGTGCAGCTCGCCGACCACTA
CCAGCAGAACACCCCCATCGGCGACGGCCCCGTGCTGCTGCCCGACAACCACTACCTGAGCTACCAGTCC
AAACTGAGCAAAGACCCCAACGAGAAGCGCGATCACATGGTCCTGCTGGAGTTCGTGACCGCCGCCGGGA
TCACTCTCGGCATGGACGAGCTGTACAAGGCGGCCGCGCAGGAGCTTCACAGCAAGCTCAGGCTCAAACA
GACCGTGCAGCAGCTCAAGTCTGACATCGGCAGCATCGCTGCTTGGCTTGGGAAAACTGAGGCCGAGCTG
GAAGCTCTGAAGTTGGCCGAGCCTCCCTCTGACATCCAGGAAATAGCGCTCAGGGTGAAGAGACTGCAAG
AGATACTAAAAGCCTTCGATACCTACAAGGCCTTGATGGTCTCCGTCAATGTGAGCCACAAGGAATATCT
GCCAAGCCAGAGCCCCGAAGCCACAGAACTCCAAAATAGACTCCATCAGCTGAGCCTGTCCTGGGACTCG
GTCCAGGGCGTATTGGACAGCTGGCGAGGAGACTTACGGCAGTCACTCATGCAGTGCCAGGACTTTCACC
AGCTGAGTCAAGACTTGCTCCTGTGGCTAGCGACAGCAGAGAGCCGCAGGCAGAAGGCGCATGTCACCAG
CCCAGAGGCCGACCGCCAGGTCCTCCTGGAGTGTCAGAAAGACCTAATGCGCCTAGAAAAGGAGTTGGTA
GCCCGTCAGCCTCAAGTCAGCTCCTTG
