>Addgene plasmid #68127 | pcdna nesprin TS | addgene partial sequence | sequence record 122167 | EXFP-R 5'-GTCTTGTAGTTGCCGTCGTC-3'
GCGCTCCTGGACGTAGCCTTCGGGCATGGCGGACTTGAAGAAGTCGTGCTGCTTCATGTGGTCGGGGTAG
CGGGCGAAGCACTGCAGGCCGTAGCCCAGGGTGGTCACGAGGGTGGGCCAGGGCACGGGCAGCTTGCCGG
TGGTGCAGATCAGCTTCAGGGTCAGCTTGCCGTAGGTGGCATCGCCCTCGCCCTCGCCGGACACGCTGAA
CTTGTGGCCGTTTACGTCGCCGTCCAGCTCGACCAGGATGGGCACCACCCCGGTGAACAGCTCCTCGCCC
TTGCTCACCATAGCACCACCTGGACCTGCACCACCTGGACCTGCACCACCTGGACCTGCACCACCGGGCC
CTGCACCACCTGGCCCTGCACCACCTGGCCCTGCACCACCTGGCCCTGCACCACCTGGCCCCTTGTACAG
CTCGTCCATGCCGTCGGTGGAGTTGCGGGCCACGGCGCTCTCGTAAACGGTCACCTTGTTGTAGTCCTTG
TCGTGGTTCAGGATCTCGATGCGGTGGTCCACAAAGTGATAGTCGGGCAGCTTCACCGCCTTCTTGGCCC
TGTAGATGGTCTTGAAGTCAACGCGGTGGTGGCCGCCGCCCTCCAGCAGCAGCTTGTGCTTGACGTCGCC
CTTCAGCACGCCGTCGCGCACGTACATCCTCTCGGTGGAGGCGTCCCAGCCGGTGGTCTTCTTCTGCATC
ACGGGGCCGTTGGGGGGGAAGTTCTCGCCCTTGAGGTGTATCTCGTAGATGAAGGAGTCCTCCTCCATGG
AGATGTCGGACTTCACCTTCACGATGCCCTTGTCCTCGAAGGTCATGGTGCGCTCCCAAGAGTAGCCCTC
GGGGAAGGACTGCTTGAAGTAGTTGGGGATGTCGTCGGGGTACTTGGTGAAGGCCCTGTTGCCGTAGGCG
AACGCGGTGGTCAGAATGTCGTAGGAGAAGGGCAGGGGGGCTCCCTCCTTCACCTCCAGGTTGATGGTGT
TGGTGCCGTCGTAGGGCTTGCCCTCGCCCTCGCCCTCGATCACGAAGGCGTGGCCATTCACGTTGCCCTC
CATCTTCAGCTTGATCTTCATGTCGG
