>Addgene plasmid #68127 | pcdna nesprin TS | addgene partial sequence | sequence record 122168 | mTFP1-R1 5'-ACCTCCAGGTTGATGGTGTTg-3'
GGGCTTGCCCTCGCCCTCGCCCTCGATCACGAAGGCGTGGCCATTCACGTTGCCCTCCATCTTCAGCTTG
ATCTTCATGTCGGGCTTGATTACGCCCATTGTGGTCTCCTCGCCCTTGCTCACCATCTCGAGCTCCAGGA
GTGGGATGAAGTTTTTACCCAAAACGTTGTTGATTCGTCTTGTCATCTCCTCCAGTTTAACAGGAGGCAC
AGCTGGCAGGCTCTTCTCGGCATTGGATTGAAAGGCCATGAGAACATCCGAATGATAGTCAAAGCTGCCC
ATCAGACTCTTGAATGAAGATAGTTTCCCTTGGATCAGAGTCCTGGCTTCAGAGTAACTCTGGGAGGTCG
GCACCCCTTCTTGCACAACACCCTCTATGTCCTTCAGCCACGCTTCGGTCTCTTTGAGCGGTGAAGGCAA
GGCGTCATCCAGTTGGGCTCTCCACGCAGCGACCTGGTGCATGAGGCTGGTCCAGCCTTGTCTCAGCCGT
GATTCATCTTCATTCAGCTCTCCCATCCTCCCTTTCAGTGACAGGACATCAATGAAGGATTCCTTTTCTT
CATTCAGTGACTCCATAAATGACAGCAGACTATGATACTTGTTACAGTAGGTCTCACTTGCTGAGTCCTT
CAGCATCTTCTGGAATCTCTTCTCTTGCAGAGTTAGCCAGACCAGAGCATCCCTTACCTTGGCCTGTGTG
GAATCCCCGGGGCCAGGCGCATCCTTCGAATACTTCAGGAACTGCGCCACGTAAGTCATGATGGACTTCT
CATCAGGATTCACGACATCTACATCTTCTGGTTCCAGCAATTTGGGGATCTTCAGCTCATGTTCTGCGAT
CCTGAAGGCCTCTTTCAGATTGTCTTTGTTGGATCTGTGCCTCATGCTGTCCATGTCAATCAGGTCTGGT
CGCAAGGCATGAATGACAGCCAAAAAAGCCATCCCATTTCTCCAGCTTGACTTAAAATCTGTCACATTGA
CAGACTCAGACCTGGCACACTGCTCCTGAGCCCACTGCAGAAGAGCCTTCTTGGCAGACCACTGCCATCT
TGCCTGAGCTTGAGCCTTGGAGCACTTCTTAGTGGGAGGACTTGAGGTAGGAGATGAG
